Addgene plasmid #157121: pD649-HAsp-TNFRSF9-COMP5AP-AviTag-9xHis
Purpose: Mammalian expression of cell-surface protein extracellular domain fused to COMP5AP-AviTag-9xHis. Protein is secreted from cells.
Depositing lab: Chris Garcia. Depositing organization: Stanford University. Publication: A Human IgSF Cell-Surface Interactome Reveals a Complex Network of Protein-Protein Interactions. Wojtowicz WM, Vielmetter J, Fernandes RA, Siepe DH, Eastman CL, Chisholm GB, Cox S, Klock H, Anderson PW, Rue SM, Miller JJ, Glaser SM, Bragstad ML, Vance J, Lam AW, Lesley SA, Zinn K, Garcia KC. Cell. 2020 Aug 20;182(4):1027-1043.e17. doi: 10.1016/j.cell.2020.07.025. PubMed 32822567.
Backbone
  Vector backbone: pD649
  Backbone size w/o insert (bp): 7153
  Vector type: Mammalian Expression
Growth in bacteria
  Bacterial resistance: Ampicillin, 100 μg/mL
  Growth temperature: 37°C
  Growth strain: DH5alpha
  Copy number: High Copy
Gene/Insert
  Gene/Insert name: TNFRSF9 (alt name: TNR9)
  Species: H. sapiens (human)
  Insert size (bp): 489
  Entrez Gene: TNFRSF9 (a.k.a. 4-1BB, CD137, CDw137, ILA, IMD109)
  Promoter: CMV/SP6
  Tag / fusion protein: COMP5AP-AviTag-9xHis (C terminal on backbone)
  Cloning method: Restriction Enzyme; 5′ cloning site GCGGCCGC (not destroyed); 3′ cloning site GGCGCGCC (not destroyed)
  Sequencing primers: 5′ ATTTAGGTGACACTATAG; 3′ CGTCGCACTCCATCACGGTG
Resource information
  A portion of this plasmid was derived from a plasmid made by: synthesis by ThermoFisher
Terms and licenses: Academic/Nonprofit Terms; Industry Terms: Not Available to Industry
Depositor comments: Some plasmids in this collection may have an IS4-like element ISVsa5 family transposase upstream of the CMV promoter.
How to cite: pD649-HAsp-TNFRSF9-COMP5AP-AviTag-9xHis was a gift from Chris Garcia (Addgene plasmid # 157121 ; http://n2t.net/addgene:157121 ; RRID:Addgene_157121)
