[The description below was written by a language model from this plasmid's Addgene catalogue record and pLannotate feature annotations shown in this document.]
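Description:
pD649-HAsp-TNFRSF9-COMP5AP-AviTag-9xHis is a mammalian expression plasmid built on the pD649 backbone for secreted production of the extracellular domain of human TNFRSF9 (4-1BB/CD137). It is propagated in E. coli as a high-copy plasmid through a ColE1/pUC-type origin and selected with ampicillin via the β-lactamase gene. The feature table also shows an SV40 early promoter/EM7 promoter cassette driving a puromycin N-acetyltransferase coding sequence with an SV40 polyadenylation signal, which would allow puromycin selection in mammalian cells, although the catalogue entry does not list a mammalian marker. Short annotated fragments of KanR, lacZα, ble and the f1 origin appear to be backbone remnants rather than functional elements.

Expression is driven by the CMV enhancer and immediate-early promoter, followed by a CMV intron A fragment and an SP6 promoter that can serve for in vitro transcription or as a sequencing primer site. The open reading frame begins with a secretion signal: the plasmid name indicates "HAsp", while the annotation software matched a fragment of a mouse IgH signal sequence here, so its exact identity is not settled by the record. The 489 bp TNFRSF9 ectodomain sits between retained NotI and AscI sites and is fused at its C terminus to the coiled-coil region of rat COMP, which assembles into pentamers, then human placental alkaline phosphatase, an AviTag for enzymatic biotinylation and a polyhistidine tag (9xHis by name, annotated as 8xHis). A bGH polyadenylation signal ends the transcript.

The resulting secreted, pentameric, enzyme-labelled protein suits avidity-enhanced binding assays with alkaline phosphatase readout, consistent with the associated large-scale screen of human cell-surface protein interactions. The depositor notes that some plasmids in this collection may carry an IS4-like transposase insertion upstream of the CMV promoter. None is annotated here.
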