Features (pLannotate 1.2.2; 24 found; start..end, strand, type, name):
    119..143     -  CDS            KanR (fragment): aminoglycoside phosphotransferase; aph(3')-Ia; confers resistance to kanamycin
    254..842     +  rep_origin     ori: high-copy-number ColE1/pMB1/pBR322/pUC origin of replication
   1067..1084    +  terminator     rrnB T2 terminator (fragment): transcription terminator T2 from the E. coli rrnB gene
   1109..1128    -  CDS            lacZα (fragment): LacZα fragment of β-galactosidase; lacZ fragment
   1584..1600    +  protein_bind   lac operator: The lac repressor binds to the lac operator to inhibit transcription in E. coli. This inhibition can be relieved by adding lactose or isopropyl-β-D-thiogalactopyranoside (IPTG). lac repressor encoded by lacI
   1843..2146    +  enhancer       CMV enhancer: human cytomegalovirus immediate early enhancer
   2147..2350    +  promoter       CMV promoter: human cytomegalovirus (CMV) immediate early promoter
   2486..2529    +  intron         CMV intron (fragment): modified intron A from human cytomegalovirus
   2581..2599    +  promoter       SP6 promoter: promoter for bacteriophage SP6 RNA polymerase
   2603..2640    +  CDS            IgH signal sequence (fragment): signal sequence from the mouse immunoglobulin heavy chain variable region
   2746..3237    +  CDS            TNFRSF9 (fragment): TNR9_HUMAN - Also known as CD137, ILA. Experimental evidence at protein level: Swiss-Prot protein existence level 1. Receptor for TNFSF9/4-1BBL. Possibly active during T cell activation. From Homo sapiens (Human).
   3334..3513    +  CDS            Comp (fragment): COMP_RAT - Experimental evidence at protein level: Swiss-Prot protein existence level 1. May play a role in the structural integrity of cartilage via its interaction with other extracellular matrix proteins such as the collagens and fibronectin. Can mediate the interaction of chondrocytes with the cartilage extracellular matrix through interaction with cell surface integrin receptors. Could play a role in the pathogenesis of osteoarthritis. Potent suppressor of apoptosis in both primary chondrocytes and transformed cells. Suppresses apoptosis by blocking the activation of caspase-3 and by indu
   3501..4953    +  CDS            SEAP (fragment): secreted alkaline phosphatase from human placenta The natural enzyme has a C-terminal transmembrane sequence that is replaced by a GPI anchor.
   4978..5019    +  CDS            AviTag™ (fragment): peptide tag that allows for enzymatic biotinylation
   5023..5046    +  CDS            8xHis: 8xHis affinity tag
   5192..5303    +  polyA_signal   bGH poly(A) signal: bovine growth hormone polyadenylation signal
   5304..5412    +  rep_origin     f1 ori (fragment): f1 bacteriophage origin of replication; arrow indicates direction of (+) strand synthesis
   5426..5755    +  promoter       SV40 promoter: SV40 enhancer and early promoter
   5803..5850    +  promoter       EM7 promoter: synthetic bacterial promoter&nbsp
   5869..6468    +  CDS            PuroR (fragment): puromycin N-acetyltransferase; pac from Streptomyces; confers resistance to puromycin
   6478..6603    +  CDS            ble (fragment): BLE_KLEPN - Experimental evidence at protein level: Swiss-Prot protein existence level 1. Binding protein with a strong affinity to the bleomycin family of antibiotics. Binds to CL990; an antimitotic-antibiotic compound. From Klebsiella pneumoniae.
   6598..6719    +  polyA_signal   SV40 poly(A) signal: SV40 polyadenylation signal
   6772..7632    -  CDS            AmpR: β-lactamase; bla; confers resistance to ampicillin, carbenicillin, and related antibiotics
   7635..89      -  promoter       AmpR promoter (fragment) (across the origin): bla
>Addgene plasmid #157121 | pD649-HAsp-TNFRSF9-COMP5AP-AviTag-9xHis | depositor full sequence | sequence record 303351 | Full Sequence
TTTCAATATTATTGAAGCATTTATCAGGGTTATTGTCTCATGAGCGGATACATATTTGAATGTATTTAGA
AAAATAAACAAATAGGGGTCAGTGTTACAACCAATTAACCAATTCTGAACATTATCGCGAGCCCATTTAT
ACCTGAATATGGCTCATAACACCCCTTGCTCATGACCAAAATCCCTTAACGTGAGTTACGCGCGCGTCGT
TCCACTGAGCGTCAGACCCCGTAGAAAAGATCAAAGGATCTTCTTGAGATCCTTTTTTTCTGCGCGTAAT
CTGCTGCTTGCAAACAAAAAAACCACCGCTACCAGCGGTGGTTTGTTTGCCGGATCAAGAGCTACCAACT
CTTTTTCCGAAGGTAACTGGCTTCAGCAGAGCGCAGATACCAAATACTGTTCTTCTAGTGTAGCCGTAGT
TAGCCCACCACTTCAAGAACTCTGTAGCACCGCCTACATACCTCGCTCTGCTAATCCTGTTACCAGTGGC
TGCTGCCAGTGGCGATAAGTCGTGTCTTACCGGGTTGGACTCAAGACGATAGTTACCGGATAAGGCGCAG
CGGTCGGGCTGAACGGGGGGTTCGTGCACACAGCCCAGCTTGGAGCGAACGACCTACACCGAACTGAGAT
ACCTACAGCGTGAGCTATGAGAAAGCGCCACGCTTCCCGAAGGGAGAAAGGCGGACAGGTATCCGGTAAG
CGGCAGGGTCGGAACAGGAGAGCGCACGAGGGAGCTTCCAGGGGGAAACGCCTGGTATCTTTATAGTCCT
GTCGGGTTTCGCCACCTCTGACTTGAGCGTCGATTTTTGTGATGCTCGTCAGGGGGGCGGAGCCTATGGA
AAAACGCCAGCAACGCGGCCTTTTTACGGTTCCTGGCCTTTTGCTGGCCTTTTGCTCACATGTTCTTTCC
TGCGTTATCCCCTGATTCTGTGGATAACCGTATTACCGCCTTTGAGTGAGCTGATACCGCTCGCCGCAGC
CGAACGACCGAGCGCAGCGAGTCAGTGAGCGAGGAAGCGGAAGGCGAGAGTAGGGAACTGCCAGGCATCA
AACTAAGCAGAAGGCCCCTGACGGATGGCCTTTTTGCGTTTCTACAAACTCTTTCTGTGTTGTAAAACGA
CGGCCAGTCTTAAGCTCGGGCCCCCTGGGCGGTTCTGATAACGAGTAATCGTTAATCCGCAAATAACGTA
AAAACCCGCTTCGGCGGGTTTTTTTATGGGGGGAGTTTAGGGAAAGAGCATTTGTCAGAATATTTAAGGG
CGCCTGTCACTTTGCTTGATATATGAGAATTATTTAACCTTATAAATGAGAAAAAAGCAACGCACTTTAA
ATAAGATACGTTGCTTTTTCGATTGATGAACACCTATAATTAAACTATTCATCTATTATTTATGATTTTT
TGTATATACAATATTTCTAGTTTGTTAAAGAGAATTAAGAAAATAAATCTCGAAAATAATAAAGGGAAAA
TCAGTTTTTGATATCAAAATTATACATGTCAACGATAATACAAAATATAATACAAACTATAAGATGTTAT
CAGTATTTATTATCATTTAGAATAAATTTTGTGTCGCCCTTAATTGTGAGCGGATAACAATTACGAGCTT
CATGCACAGTGGCGTTGACTCAATATTGGCCATTAGCCATATTATTCATTGGTTATATAGCATAAATCAA
TATTGGCTATTGGCCATTGCATACGTTGTATCTATATCATAATATGTACATTTATATTGGCTCATGTCCA
ATATGACCGCCATGTTGGCATTGATTATTGACTAGTTATTAATAGTAATCAATTACGGGGTCATTAGTTC
ATAGCCCATATATGGAGTTCCGCGTTACATAACTTACGGTAAATGGCCCGCCTGGCTGACCGCCCAACGA
CCCCCGCCCATTGACGTCAATAATGACGTATGTTCCCATAGTAACGCCAATAGGGACTTTCCATTGACGT
CAATGGGTGGAGTATTTACGGTAAACTGCCCACTTGGCAGTACATCAAGTGTATCATATGCCAAGTACGC
CCCCTATTGACGTCAATGACGGTAAATGGCCCGCCTGGCATTATGCCCAGTACATGACCTTATGGGACTT
TCCTACTTGGCAGTACATCTACGTATTAGTCATCGCTATTACCATGGTGATGCGGTTTTGGCAGTACATC
AATGGGCGTGGATAGCGGTTTGACTCACGGGGATTTCCAAGTCTCCACCCCATTGACGTCAATGGGAGTT
TGTTTTGGCACCAAAATCAACGGGACTTTCCAAAATGTCGTAACAACTCCGCCCCATTGACGCAAATGGG
CGGTAGGCGTGTACGGTGGGAGGTCTATATAAGCAGAGCTCGTTTAGTGAACCGTCAGATCGCCTGGAGA
CGCCATCCACGCTGTTTTGACCTCCATAGAAGACACCGGGACCGATCCAGCCTCCGCGGCCGGGAACGGT
GCATTGGAACGCGGATTCCCCGTGCCAAGAGTGACGTAAGTACCGCCTATAGAGTCTATAGGCCCACCCC
CTTGGCTTCGTTAGAACGCGGCTACAATTAATACATAACCTTATGTATCATACACATACGATTTAGGTGA
CACTATAGAATAACATCCACTTTGCCTTTCTCTCCACAGGTGTCCACTCCCAGGTCCAACTGCACCTCGG
TTCTATCGAAAACGCGCCTGCTAGCGCCACCATGAAGACCATCATTGCCCTGAGCTACATCTTCTGCCTG
GTGTTCGCTGCGGCCGCCTTGCAGGACCCTTGTTCTAATTGTCCTGCCGGCACCTTCTGCGACAACAACA
GAAACCAGATCTGCAGCCCCTGTCCTCCTAACAGCTTTAGCTCTGCCGGCGGACAGAGAACCTGCGACAT
CTGCAGACAGTGCAAGGGCGTGTTCCGGACCAGAAAAGAGTGCAGCAGCACCAGCAATGCCGAGTGTGAT
TGCACCCCTGGCTTTCACTGTCTCGGAGCCGGCTGTTCTATGTGCGAGCAGGATTGCAAGCAGGGCCAAG
AGCTGACCAAGAAGGGCTGCAAGGATTGCTGCTTCGGCACCTTTAACGACCAGAAGAGAGGCATCTGCCG
GCCTTGGACCAATTGCAGCCTGGATGGCAAGAGCGTGCTGGTCAACGGCACCAAAGAAAGGGATGTCGTG
TGTGGCCCATCTCCTGCTGATCTGTCTCCTGGCGCTTCTAGCGTTACACCTCCTGCTCCAGCCAGAGAGC
CTGGCCATTCTCCTCAAGGCGCGCCGGAAGATCAAGTTGATCCAAGATTGATTGATGGCAAGGGCGGATC
TCTGGAGGTGCTGTTCCAGGGACCAGGCGGAAGCGGCAATCCCGGCGGCGATCTGGCCCCCCAGATGCTG
CGCGAGCTGCAGGAGACCAATGCCGCCCTGCAGGACGTGCGCGAGCTGCTGCGCCACCGCGTGAAGGAGA
TCACCTTCCTGAAGAACACCGTGATGGAGTGCGACGCCTGCGGTATGCAGCCCTCTAGAGGCTCCGGCTC
CATCATCCCAGTTGAGGAGGAGAACCCGGACTTCTGGAACCGCGAGGCAGCCGAGGCCCTGGGTGCCGCC
AAGAAGCTGCAGCCTGCACAGACAGCCGCCAAGAACCTCATCATCTTCCTGGGCGATGGGATGGGGGTGT
CTACGGTGACAGCTGCCAGGATCCTAAAAGGGCAGAAGAAGGACAAACTGGGGCCTGAGATACCCCTGGC
CATGGACCGCTTCCCATATGTGGCTCTGTCCAAGACATACAATGTAGACAAACATGTGCCAGACAGTGGA
GCCACAGCCACGGCCTACCTGTGCGGGGTCAAGGGCAACTTCCAGACCATTGGCTTGAGTGCAGCCGCCC
GCTTTAACCAGTGCAACACGACACGCGGCAACGAGGTCATCTCCGTGATGAATCGGGCCAAGAAAGCAGG
GAAGTCAGTGGGAGTGGTAACCACCACACGAGTGCAGCACGCCTCGCCAGCCGGCACCTACGCCCACACG
GTGAACCGCAACTGGTACTCGGACGCCGACGTGCCTGCCTCGGCCCGCCAGGAGGGGTGCCAGGACATCG
CTACGCAGCTCATCTCCAACATGGACATTGACGTGATCCTAGGTGGAGGCCGAAAGTACATGTTTCGCAT
GGGAACCCCAGACCCTGAGTACCCAGATGACTACAGCCAAGGTGGGACCAGGCTGGACGGGAAGAATCTG
GTGCAGGAATGGCTGGCGAAGCGCCAGGGTGCCCGGTATGTGTGGAACCGCACTGAGCTCATGCAGGCTT
CCCTGGACCCGTCTGTGACCCATCTCATGGGTCTCTTTGAGCCTGGAGACATGAAATACGAGATCCACCG
AGACTCCACACTGGACCCCTCCCTGATGGAGATGACAGAGGCTGCCCTGCGCCTGCTGAGCAGGAACCCC
CGCGGCTTCTTCCTCTTCGTGGAGGGTGGTCGCATCGACCATGGTCATCATGAAAGCAGGGCTTACCGGG
CACTGACTGAGACGATCATGTTCGACGACGCCATTGAGAGGGCGGGCCAGCTCACCAGCGAGGAGGACAC
GCTGAGCCTCGTCACTGCCGACCACTCCCACGTCTTCTCCTTCGGAGGCTACCCCCTGCGAGGGAGCTCC
ATCTTCGGGCTGGCCCCTGGCAAGGCCCGGGACAGGAAGGCCTACACGGTCCTCCTATACGGAAACGGTC
CAGGCTATGTGCTCAAGGACGGCGCCCGGCCGGATGTTACCGAGAGCGAGAGCGGGAGCCCCGAGTATCG
GCAGCAGTCAGCAGTGCCCCTGGACGAAGAGACCCACGCAGGCGAGGACGTGGCGGTGTTCGCGCGCGGC
CCGCAGGCGCACCTGGTTCACGGCGTGCAGGAGCAGACCTTCATAGCGCACGTCATGGCCTTCGCCGCCT
GCCTGGAGCCCTACACCGCCTGCGACCTGGCGCCCCCCGCCGGCACCACCGACGCCGCGCACCCGGGTGG
CGGAGGACTGAACGACATCTTCGAGGCTCAGAAAATCGAATGGCACGAACATCACCATCACCATCACCAT
CACCATTAAGGCCGGCCTGTAGTCACTGGCACAACGCGTTACCCGGTAAGCCAATCGGGTATACACGGTC
GTCATACTGCAGACAGGGTTCTTCTACTTTGCAAGATAGTCTTGAGTAGTAAAATAAATAGATAGAGAAA
ATCAGCCTCGACTGTGCCTTCTAGTTGCCAGCCATCTGTTGTTTGCCCCTCCCCCGTGCCTTCCTTGACC
CTGGAAGGTGCCACTCCCACTGTCCTTTCCTAATAAAATGAGGAAATTGCATCACAACACTCAACCCTAT
CTCGGTCTATTCTTTTGATTTATAAGGGATTTTGCCGATTTCGGCCTATTGGTTAAAAAATGAGCTGATT
TAACAAAAATTTAACGCGAATTAATTCTGTGGAATGTGTGTCAGTTAGGGTGTGGAAAGTCCCCAGGCTC
CCCAGCAGGCAGAAGTATGCAAAGCATGCATCTCAATTAGTCAGCAACCAGGTGTGGAAAGTCCCCAGGC
TCCCCAGCAGGCAGAAGTATGCAAAGCATGCATCTCAATTAGTCAGCAACCATAGTCCCGCCCCTAACTC
CGCCCATCCCGCCCCTAACTCCGCCCAGTTCCGCCCATTCTCCGCCCCATGGCTGACTAATTTTTTTTAT
TTATGCAGAGGCCGAGGCCGCCTCTGCCTCTGAGCTATTCCAGAAGTAGTGAGGAGGCTTTTTTGGAGGC
CTAGGCTTTTGCAAAAAGCTCCCGGGAGCTTGTATATCCATTTTCGGATCTGATCAGCACGTGTTGACAA
TTAATCATCGGCATAGTATATCGGCATAGTATAATACGACAAGGTGAGGAACTAAACCATGACCGAGTAC
AAGCCCACGGTGCGCCTCGCCACCCGCGACGACGTCCCCAGGGCCGTACGCACCCTCGCCGCCGCGTTCG
CCGACTACCCCGCCACGCGCCACACCGTCGATCCGGACCGCCACATCGAGCGGGTCACCGAGCTGCAAGA
ACTCTTCCTCACGCGCGTCGGGCTCGACATCGGCAAGGTGTGGGTCGCGGACGACGGCGCCGCGGTGGCG
GTCTGGACCACGCCGGAGAGCGTCGAAGCGGGGGCGGTGTTCGCCGAGATCGGCCCGCGCATGGCCGAGT
TGAGCGGTTCCCGGCTGGCCGCGCAGCAACAGATGGAAGGCCTCCTGGCGCCGCACCGGCCCAAGGAGCC
CGCGTGGTTCCTGGCCACCGTCGGCGTCTCGCCCGACCACCAGGGCAAGGGTCTGGGCAGCGCCGTCGTG
CTCCCCGGAGTGGAGGCGGCCGAGCGCGCCGGGGTGCCCGCCTTCCTGGAGACATCCGCGCCCCGCAACC
TCCCCTTCTACGAGCGGCTCGGCTTCACCGTCACCGCCGACGTCGAGGTGCCCGAAGGACCGCGCACCTG
GTGCATGACCCGCAAGCCCGGTGCCTGACACGTGCTACGAGATTTCGATTCCACCGCCGCCTTCTATGAA
AGGTTGGGCTTCGGAATCGTTTTCCGGGACGCCGGCTGGATGATCCTCCAGCGCGGGGATCTCATGCTGG
AGTTCTTCGCCCACCCCAACTTGTTTATTGCAGCTTATAATGGTTACAAATAAAGCAATAGCATCACAAA
TTTCACAAATAAAGCATTTTTTTCACTGCATTCTAGTTGTGGTTTGTCCAAACTCATCAATGTATCTTAT
CATGTCTGTATACCGTCGACCTCTAGCTAGAGCTTGGCGTAATCATGGTCATTACCAATGCTTAATCAGT
GAGGCACCTATCTCAGCGATCTGTCTATTTCGTTCATCCATAGTTGCCTGACTCCCCGTCGTGTAGATAA
CTACGATACGGGAGGGCTTACCATCTGGCCCCAGCGCTGCGATGATACCGCGAGAACCACGCTCACCGGC
TCCGGATTTATCAGCAATAAACCAGCCAGCCGGAAGGGCCGAGCGCAGAAGTGGTCCTGCAACTTTATCC
GCCTCCATCCAGTCTATTAATTGTTGCCGGGAAGCTAGAGTAAGTAGTTCGCCAGTTAATAGTTTGCGCA
ACGTTGTTGCCATCGCTACAGGCATCGTGGTGTCACGCTCGTCGTTTGGTATGGCTTCATTCAGCTCCGG
TTCCCAACGATCAAGGCGAGTTACATGATCCCCCATGTTGTGCAAAAAAGCGGTTAGCTCCTTCGGTCCT
CCGATCGTTGTCAGAAGTAAGTTGGCCGCAGTGTTATCACTCATGGTTATGGCAGCACTGCATAATTCTC
TTACTGTCATGCCATCCGTAAGATGCTTTTCTGTGACTGGTGAGTACTCAACCAAGTCATTCTGAGAATA
GTGTATGCGGCGACCGAGTTGCTCTTGCCCGGCGTCAATACGGGATAATACCGCGCCACATAGCAGAACT
TTAAAAGTGCTCATCATTGGAAAACGTTCTTCGGGGCGAAAACTCTCAAGGATCTTACCGCTGTTGAGAT
CCAGTTCGATGTAACCCACTCGTGCACCCAACTGATCTTCAGCATCTTTTACTTTCACCAGCGTTTCTGG
GTGAGCAAAAACAGGAAGGCAAAATGCCGCAAAAAAGGGAATAAGGGCGACACGGAAATGTTGAATACTC
ATATTCTTCCTT
