>Addgene plasmid #157121 | pD649-HAsp-TNFRSF9-COMP5AP-AviTag-9xHis | depositor partial sequence | sequence record 303352 | insert (extracellular domain)
TTGCAGGACCCTTGTTCTAATTGTCCTGCCGGCACCTTCTGCGACAACAACAGAAACCAGATCTGCAGCC
CCTGTCCTCCTAACAGCTTTAGCTCTGCCGGCGGACAGAGAACCTGCGACATCTGCAGACAGTGCAAGGG
CGTGTTCCGGACCAGAAAAGAGTGCAGCAGCACCAGCAATGCCGAGTGTGATTGCACCCCTGGCTTTCAC
TGTCTCGGAGCCGGCTGTTCTATGTGCGAGCAGGATTGCAAGCAGGGCCAAGAGCTGACCAAGAAGGGCT
GCAAGGATTGCTGCTTCGGCACCTTTAACGACCAGAAGAGAGGCATCTGCCGGCCTTGGACCAATTGCAG
CCTGGATGGCAAGAGCGTGCTGGTCAACGGCACCAAAGAAAGGGATGTCGTGTGTGGCCCATCTCCTGCT
GATCTGTCTCCTGGCGCTTCTAGCGTTACACCTCCTGCTCCAGCCAGAGAGCCTGGCCATTCTCCTCAA
